>Addgene plasmid #227248 | pMDW133 | addgene full sequence | sequence record 450969 | Addgene NGS Result
ACCTCCGGCAAGCCCTGCCGCTTTCTGCATCAGCACATCATCTTCAGGCTCTTCGTCAGCCTCGCGCCGG
TTCAGCAGACTGAAATCCAGCGGATGCATATCCGGATCGCTGAAAAACAGGCTGAGCACGGTGTACGTCA
GCCCGGAAAAGTGCATATCCAGCAGAACATCATGAAAATAATGGGTACTGTAAAAGCGGTGCCAGTCGGC
ATACTCCGTGGATGACATCCCGGCAAGCATGGCACGCCAGTCGGGTCGCCCCATCTCACGCGCCAGTTTC
AGGGCAAAACTCAGCTCACCGTCGAACACTTTCCCGCAGAAACAGGCTCTGCGGGCCCGGCGTCCTCTGT
CTGTTCAGGGGCATTATTCACCACAAACTCATACATACCAGACAGCCGGTACACCACGTTTTCAGCATGA
GAAATTGCCTCCGTGGGCCAGGTGGTAAGCACTTCCTGCTCAATCTGTTTAACGGCTTCATTCATGGACG
GCATCTGCGTCTTCTGCGGATGGTTATGCCACAGGGACATCGCCACCAGAAACGCGCCGGTTCTGATGGC
GTCTTCCACAGTAAACTTCCGGTTGCTGTCTGACTCCGCCTGTTCTGCCTGCCGTTTCATCAGGGCGAGA
TGCTCAATGCGCTGCAGGGCTGACAGTTCAGAAAGCGTGACGGTCACACCGTTATGTTCAAATGATTCGG
TTTTCAGGAACATCGCTGACTCTCCGGATTAACTGGCGGTGACGGTAATTTCTGCAACCGCAGCAAACTC
ACCATTACCGGATACAACCGGAATGTTGACCTTGCCTGCAGCAACGCCGTTCACGGTGATGGTCATACCA
CTGACCGACACGGTGGCTTTTGTTTTATCCGCAGACACCGCACGAAAGCTCTTGTCGGTTACGCCCTCCG
GCTGGAAGGCCACGGTCAGCGTGGTGCTCTGCCCTTTCACCACCGAGGTGCTGGCAGGCGTCACGGTCAT
GCCGGTTGCCGCTGTTACCGTGCTGCGATCTTCTGCCATCGACGGACGTCCCACATTGGTGACTTTCACC
GTGCGGGTGATCACTTCCTTCGCCGTCACCGCCTTACCGATACTGCTGACCCAGCCACGGAACACATCGA
CCGTGCCGTTCGGGAAGCGGATTTTATAGGCACGGGTATCGCCTTCATTAAACCACGCCAGCAGCGCCTG
CTGCCCCTGCTCTCCGGGCATCCACGCCAGCGTGAAGCTGGTATCTCCGGCAGATTTCTGCCCCTGCCCG
GTCGCAGTCCAGTCTGCATCTTCATCATCGAGATAGCTGTCGTCATAGGACTCAGCGGTCAGTTCGCCGG
GCGTCAGGTCTTTAACTTTTGCCAGACGCGACCAGTCAACGTCTGAAAGCGGATTCGCGTAAGGGTCACC
GCTCCCCTTATAAACCCACAGGGTGGTCCCGGCACCTTTCACCGGCATTGTAGGATTTGGTACAGGCATA
GCGTCCTCACATTTCATAGGTAATGACATAAGTCAGATCGGCTGAACTCCACAAGCCCGCATCATCGTCG
CGCCGGTAGTCATAGCCGCTGGCCACCATACTGGTGATCAAATCTGACAGTGCCGGGATATCGCTCATCA
CCGGATAAATCCGGGACTCCATCCACGCATCCAGCTCTGAATCCGGCACCTGAGCAGGCAGGAAAACTTC
GATATGCAGCTCCGCCTGCCAGGTATCGCTGTCCAGCTCTTCGCCCGTGTATTCAGCGCCGGTGAGATAA
ACGGCAACTGCCGGAAAATCCGCCTCATCAAAAACAGCGGGGCGACCATCAAAAAACGTCGCCCCGGTGT
CATGCTTCTCCAGTGCATCCAGTACGGCTGCACGGAGTTCAGTATGTTTCATCGCTTTATTACCATCCTC
AGTTGATGCTGCAGCGCATAGCCCAGCTCTTTCGGAAGACGTTCACGCCGTATCCGCTCAATATTTTGTT
TAAACGCCGTGGTCAGCGGCACCGCCATCGGGATTTTCACCACATCAATGGGGTAACGGTTTTTCCCAGC
CACACGCTGCATGACATGCCACCGGCCATTTTTCAGTTGCTGAATAAACGCGCCGGGAATACGACGGTTA
CCCACCACAAGCACGCTGCCGCCACCTTTCAGGGATGAACGCTGCCCCTTTTTACGACGCCTGCGGCGCG
AAAGGACAACCCGCGCATTACCCAGCTTGATTACGGGCAAATCCCCCCGGTTAACTTTGATTCTGGCCTG
CGGATTTTTGACCGTGGCCCTTTTCAGCCTGGCCCTTTCCTTTACCAGTTTCCGGCGTACCTTTGTCTCA
CGGGCAACCTGTGACGCCGACTGCGATATCGCGGATGAAGCAACGCGGTTAATGGCCATTGCGGCGGCAC
CAGGCACCGCCGTTTTGCTGATACGGCTGAGGTTTTCAACGGCCTGCTCAAGACCTTTTATGGCCATACA
TCCCCCTTTCAGCGGCGACGGTTAACGGCAGGCGGTACGCCCCGTCCAAGCCAGAGATGACAACTTCCGC
CATCATCCGGCGAAACCCGATCTACCCAGAAATTTTCCTCACCGATGGTCAGCGTGTCTCCACGCCGCAG
CTGCCGCACCTCATCAGTCCGGACAAACAGGGACGGGCTGGAGCCTTCAACGCGCACGCCCTGTCCGGCA
TAGCTGATATTTTCAGGGTCATCAAAAACACCACGTATCACCGCACCTGACTGCTCACCGGATGTAATGG
TGGCTGACGTTCCCATGTACCCGCGTATCGTTTCATCGGCGCGGGCAATGGCAGCATCGAACAGGTTATC
GAAATCAGCCACAGCGCCTCCCGTTATTGCATTCTGGCCAGGCCGCGCTCTGTCATTTCGGCTGCCACAC
CGGCAGAGACACGAAACGCCGTTCCCGGCAGCACAAATGCCACAGGTTCATCCCGCGTGGCGTGAAGTGC
ATCAGTATGCAGCTTCACCAGTGCCACGACCGTGACCAGTTCAGACGTATCCAGAATCACGGTATCCGGC
TGCGCTGATCCCACCTCATTTTCATGTCCGGTCAGCACATTTTCCCGGCTGAGAGGGGTGTCCTGACCGG
CAGTTTCATCCGTGTCATCAAGCTCCTCTTTCAGCTCTGCCACACGGAGCGCCAGTTCTTCTTTCGTCCC
CGTCAGGCTGACATCACGGTTCAGTTGTTCACCCAGCGAGCGGAGACGGGCAATCAGTTCATCTTTCGTC
ATGGACTCCTCCACAGAGAAACAATGGCCCCGAAGGGCCATGATTACGCCAGTTGTACGGACACGAACTC
ATCAGGGTCAGCCAGCAGCATCAGCGGTGCTGACTGAATCATGGTGAACTCACGCGCCGGATCGCCGGTG
GTCACCCAGTTTTTCGGGTAACGGGCAGAGGCGTTAATGCCTTCGCGCTGTGCGTCCGCATCCTGAATGC
AGCCATAGGTGCGCAGACCGCGTGCCTGAGTGTTCCCCAGCACCATCGTGTTGTCCGGCAGGAAGTTCTT
TTTGACGCCGTTTTCCACGTACTGTCCGGAATACACGACGATGGCCACATCGCCATACATCCCCTTATAG
GACACCGCTTTGCCCAGGTCTTTCACCGCTGTCTCCAGCTCGGAATTAGAGCCACGACGGGTATCCAGCT
TCTCCTTGACGGCTTTGAAGGAACGGAACAGCGCCCAGCCTTTCGGATCGAACACGATGATATTCACCAC
ACCGCTGGCGTTCAGCGCGTAGGCTTCGATATCGTCGGTCGGGTCATACGTGGACTTGTCACGCTTGCTC
CACTCCGTGCCGCCGGACTGCGTGATGTTATTCTCCTCACTGCGGCCCATATCCACCTCAACCGGATCGA
AGGCTTCACCGGTCATGGTGTATTTGCCCTTAAGCACGGCAGAAACTGCCTGCATCTCTTCGACCTGAGC
AATGGCCAGCTCTTCGTCACGCATGTTCTGCATGATGATGCGACGGCGGCGGTAAGCCGGGTCCGCCAGA
TTCTGCGGATCTTCATCCGGCAGGCGACGCAGGGTCATCTGCGGATTCACTTCATGCTTCGGCTTGACAT
ATCCCGGCGTAAATTCAGAGGTGGAGCCGCCACGGGAACGGATAACCTCACCGGAAACAATCGGCGAAAC
GTACAGCGCCATGTTTACCAGTCCCGGAATTTGTGAGAGATAGACTTTCTCCGTGGTGAAGGGATAGCTC
TCACGGAAAAAGAGACGCAGAAACAGCGGATCAAACTTAAATTTCTGCTCATTTGCCGCCAGCAGTTGGG
CGGTTGTGTACATCGACATAAAAAAATCCCGTAAAAAAAGCCGCACAGGCGGCCTTTAGTGATGAAGGGT
AAAGTTAAACGATGCTGATTGCCGTTCCGGCAAACGCGGTCCGTTTTTTCGTCTCGTCGCTGGCAGCCTC
CGGCCAGAGCACATCCTCATAACGGAACGTGCCGGACTTGTAGAACGTCAGCGTGGTGCTGGTCTGGTCA
GCAGCAACCGCAAGAATGCCAACGGCAGCACCGTCGGTGGTGCCATCCCACGCAACCAGCTTACGGCTGG
AGGTGTCCAGCATCAGCGGGGTCATTGCAGGCGCTTTCGCACTCAATCCGCCGGGCGCGGTTGCGGTATG
AGCCGGGTCACTGTTGCCCTGCGGCTGGTAATGGGTAAAGGTTTCTTTGCTCGTCATAAACATCCCTTAC
ACTGGTGTGTTCAGCAAATCGTTAACGGCATCAGATGCCGGGTTACCTGCAGCCAGCGGTGCCGGTGCCC
CCTGCATCAGACGATCCAGCGCAGTGTCACTGCGCGCCTGTGCACTCTGTGGTGCTGCGGCCAGAATGCG
GCGGGCCGTTTTCACGGTCATACCGGGGGTTTCTGCCAGCACGCGTGCCTGTTCTTCGCGTCCGTGAGCC
TCCTCACAGTTGAGGATCCTCTAGAGTCGACCTGCAGGCATGCAAGCTTGGCGTAATCATGGTCATAGCT
GTTTCCTGTGTGAAATTGTTATCCGCTCACAATTCCACACAACATACGAGCCGGAAGCATAAAGTGTAAA
GCCTGGGGTGCCTAATGAGTGAGCTAACTCACATTAATTGCGTTGCGCTCACTGCCCGCTTTCCAGTCGG
GAAACCTGTCGTGCCAGCTGCATTAATGAATCGGCCAACGCGCGGGGAGAGGCGGTTTGCGTATTGGGCG
CTCTTCCGCTTCCTCGCTCACTGACTCGCTGCGCTCGGTCGTTCGGCTGCGGCGAGCGGTATCAGCTCAC
TCAAAGGCGGTAATACGGTTATCCACAGAATCAGGGGATAACGCAGGAAAGAACATGTGAGCAAAAGGCC
AGCAAAAGGCCAGGAACCGTAAAAAGGCCGCGTTGCTGGCGTTTTTCCATAGGCTCCGCCCCCCTGACGA
GCATCACAAAAATCGACGCTCAAGTCAGAGGTGGCGAAACCCGACAGGACTATAAAGATACCAGGCGTTT
CCCCCTGGAAGCTCCCTCGTGCGCTCTCCTGTTCCGACCCTGCCGCTTACCGGATACCTGTCCGCCTTTC
TCCCTTCGGGAAGCGTGGCGCTTTCTCATAGCTCACGCTGTAGGTATCTCAGTTCGGTGTAGGTCGTTCG
CTCCAAGCTGGGCTGTGTGCACGAACCCCCCGTTCAGCCCGACCGCTGCGCCTTATCCGGTAACTATCGT
CTTGAGTCCAACCCGGTAAGACACGACTTATCGCCACTGGCAGCAGCCACTGGTAACAGGATTAGCAGAG
CGAGGTATGTAGGCGGTGCTACAGAGTTCTTGAAGTGGTGGCCTAACTACGGCTACACTAGAAGAACAGT
ATTTGGTATCTGCGCTCTGCTGAAGCCAGTTACCTTCGGAAAAAGAGTTGGTAGCTCTTGATCCGGCAAA
CAAACCACCGCTGGTAGCGGTGGTTTTTTTGTTTGCAAGCAGCAGATTACGCGCAGAAAAAAAGGATCTC
AAGAAGATCCTTTGATCTTTTCTACGGGGTCTGACGCTCAGTGGAACGAAAACTCACGTTAAGGGATTTT
GGTCATGAGATTATCAAAAAGGATCTTCACCTAGATCCTTTTAAATTAAAAATGAAGTTTTAAATCAATC
TAAAGTATATATGAGTAAACTTGGTCTGACAGTTACCAATGCTTAATCAGTGAGGCACCTATCTCAGCGA
TCTGTCTATTTCGTTCATCCATAGTTGCCTGACTCCCCGTCGTGTAGATAACTACGATACGGGAGGGCTT
ACCATCTGGCCCCAGTGCTGCAATGATACCGCGAGACCCACGCTCACCGGCTCCAGATTTATCAGCAATA
AACCAGCCAGCCGGAAGGGCCGAGCGCAGAAGTGGTCCTGCAACTTTATCCGCCTCCATCCAGTCTATTA
ATTGTTGCCGGGAAGCTAGAGTAAGTAGTTCGCCAGTTAATAGTTTGCGCAACGTTGTTGCCATTGCTAC
AGGCATCGTGGTGTCACGCTCGTCGTTTGGTATGGCTTCATTCAGCTCCGGTTCCCAACGATCAAGGCGA
GTTACATGATCCCCCATGTTGTGCAAAAAAGCGGTTAGCTCCTTCGGTCCTCCGATCGTTGTCAGAAGTA
AGTTGGCCGCAGTGTTATCACTCATGGTTATGGCAGCACTGCATAATTCTCTTACTGTCATGCCATCCGT
AAGATGCTTTTCTGTGACTGGTGAGTACTCAACCAAGTCATTCTGAGAATAGTGTATGCGGCGACCGAGT
TGCTCTTGCCCGGCGTCAATACGGGATAATACCGCGCCACATAGCAGAACTTTAAAAGTGCTCATCATTG
GAAAACGTTCTTCGGGGCGAAAACTCTCAAGGATCTTACCGCTGTTGAGATCCAGTTCGATGTAACCCAC
TCGTGCACCCAACTGATCTTCAGCATCTTTTACTTTCACCAGCGTTTCTGGGTGAGCAAAAACAGGAAGG
CAAAATGCCGCAAAAAAGGGAATAAGGGCGACACGGAAATGTTGAATACTCATACTCTTCCTTTTTCAAT
ATTATTGAAGCATTTATCAGGGTTATTGTCTCATGAGCGGATACATATTTGAATGTATTTAGAAAAATAA
ACAAATAGGGGTTCCGCGCACATTTCCCCGAAAAGTGCCACCTGACGTCTAAGAAACCATTATTATCATG
ACATTAACCTATAAAAATAGGCGTATCACGAGGCCCTTTCGTCTCGCGCGTTTCGGTGATGACGGTGAAA
ACCTCTGACACATGCAGCTCCCGGAGACGGTCACAGCTTGTCTGTAAGCGGATGCCGGGAGCAGACAAGC
CCGTCAGGGCGCGTCAGCGGGTGTTGGCGGGTGTCGGGGCTGGCTTAACTATGCGGCATCAGAGCAGATT
GTACTGAGAGTGCACCATATGCGGTGTGAAATACCGCACAGATGCGTAAGGAGAAAATACCGCATCAGGC
GCCATTCGCCATTCAGGCTGCGCAACTGTTGGGAAGGGCGATCGGTGCGGGCCTCTTCGCTATTACGCCA
GCTGGCGAAAGGGGGATGTGCTGCAAGGCGATTAAGTTGGGTAACGCCAGGGTTTTCCCAGTCACGACGT
TGTAAAACGACGGCCAGTGAATTCGAGCTCGGTACCGGAGGATGGCAGCGTGATTTCACGGTCGAGCGTC
AGCGTCCGGGTCTGGCTGTTCACCGCCAGCACACGACCACCGGTGCTGATACCGGCATAGTCATCATCGC
AGATTTCAATAACATCGCCCGGTACATGGCGAAGCCCTTCTGCGCCGACGCTGAAATCCACGGTCTGCGT
TTCCAGCAGTTCTGTTTTAATCAGCCACAGCCCGGCGCGGTGTGCCTGCCCCCGGCTGGTACAGCCAAAG
GCATCCATCTTCGTAACATTACGACCGTAACGGGCAATGGCCTGCGTATCTTCAACAAGCTCTGTCGCCG
TCTCCCAGCCGTTGTTCGGGTCAATCCAGTTCACCTCAACGGCATTATGGCGGTCCTTCAGGGCGCTGAA
GCTGTAGCGGAACGGCGCGCCATCATCCGGCATCACCACATTACTGCGGTTATAGGTCCACGTCTTATCC
GACGGTCGGTCCTGCACGAACGTCAGCGTCTGCCCGTTCCATACCGGCATACAGCGCATCGCCGAGCAGA
AATCGCTGAGCACATCCCACGCCTTACGCTGTGTGGTCAGGTACGCATTACAGGTGATGCGCGGCTCCGT
GCCGCCAAAGCCGTCCGGCACTGACTGGTCGCAGTACTGGCCGATGACATACAGCGCCCATTTATCCACA
TCCGCCGCACCAAGACGTTTCCCCATGCCGTAGCGCGGATGGGTCAGCATATCCCACAGACACCAGGCCA
TGTTGTTGCTGTATGCCGGTTTAAACGTTCCGTCCCAGATACCGCTGTATTGCCGCGTCTGCGGGTTATA
GTTCGACGGCACCTGCAGAATACGCCCGCGCAGATGATAATTACGGCTCACCTGCTGGCTGCCGAACTGC
TCCGAGTCCACCTGCACGCCGACCAGTGCCGTGTTCGGGTAGCACTGTTTCACATCGATGATTTCAGTGT
ATGACGACCAGAGCGTTTTGTTCTGCAGCTGGTCTGTGGTGCTGTCCGGCGTCATCCTGCGCATCCGGAT
ATTAAACGGGCGCGGCGGCAGGTTACCCATCACCACCGAGGCCAGATACTGCGAGGTGGTTTTGCCCTTA
ATGGTGATGTCTTTTTCCGTCACCCAGCCACCGTTACGTTGTATCTGAACCAGCAGGCGGACTTCCGACG
GATTCCTGTCACCCTTTGAGGTGGTTTCCACCAGTGCCTGTACACCGAAGGTAAAGCGCAGACGGTCGAT
GTTTGCAGACGTAATGGTGCGGGTGATCGGCGTGTCATATTTCACTTCCGTACCCAGCACCGTCTCGGAG
CCGGAGGATTCAAATCCCTCCGGCGGAGTCTGCTCCTGCTCACCAGCCCGGAACACCACCGTGACACCGG
ATATGTTGGTATTCCCCTCAGTGTCCAGCACCGGCGTACTGTTCAGCAGCACGCTTTTTAAGCCATCCAC
CGGACCTTCAATCGGCCCTTCGCTGATGGCATCGATCACACTCAGCAACTGCGTGGACTTCAGGTTGTCC
TTCGCTTCGCGCGGGGTATGCCCCTTACTGCTTCCTTTACCCATTCCTCACGCTCCATAAATGACAAAAC
CGCCCGCAGGCGGTTTCACATAAAACATTTTGCATCAGCGACCAATCACCACAACCTGACCACCGTCCCC
TTCGTCTGCCGTGCTGATCTCCTGAGAAACCACGCGTGACCCCACGCGCATTTCCCCGTACAGAACAGGC
AGAACATTGCCCTGGGCAACCATGTTATCCAGTGAGGAGAAATAGGTGTTCTGCTTACCGTTATCCGTTG
TCTGTATACGGGGAGTTCTGGCTTTCGGTGCCAGCATCTGCGCCACACCACCGAGCACCATACTGGCACC
GAGAGAAAACAGGATGCCGGTCATACCACCGGCCCCAATGGCTGCCCCCCATGCTGCAAGGGTGGCTCCG
GCGGTAAAGAATGATCCGGCAATGGCGGCAGCCCCCAGGACAATCTGGAATACGCCACCTGACTTGGCCC
CGGCGACTCTGGGAACAATATGAATTACAGCGCCATCAGGCAGAGTCTCATGTAACTGCGCCGTTAACCC
GGACGTGCTGACGTCCCGCCCGGCAATCCGTACCTGATACCAGCCGTCGCTCAGTTTCTGACGAAACGCC
GGGAGCTGTGTGGCCAGTGCCCGGATGGCTTCAGCCCCCGTTTTCACACGAAGGTCGATGCGGCGACCAA
ATCGTTGTAAATCCCCGTAAAGGCAGATGCGCGCCATGCCCGGTGACGCCAGAGGGAGTGTGTGCGTCGC
TGCCATTTGTCGGTGTACCTCTCTCGTTTGCTCAGTTGTTCAGGAATATGGTGCAGCAGCTCGCCGTCGC
CGCAGTAAATTGCGGCGTGATTCGGCACTGATGAACCAAAACAGCACAGCAGCACATCGCCCGGCTGTGC
CGCTGACAACGGCACCTGATACAGCCCCGTCGCCTCCAGATTATCCAGATAGAGATTCTGGCCGTTACGC
CACCAGTCATCCTCACGATGAAAGTCCGGCATCTCAATCCCCGCCAGATGATAAGCATCCCGGAACAGTG
TGTAACAGTCCGTCACACCGTGCTCAAAGCGCCGCCCGGTGAGATGCGGCACACAGCGGAACTTATGAAT
CGTCCCCCGGCAGACCAGCCACCACGGCAAATCACTCTGCACCTGCAGCCGCCGGTCGGCCTCACTCAGC
CAGGGCAGACCACCGGGGTGGCTGTGGACCAGCGCCACAATCTCACCCTGCATTTCTGCCTGCAGCCAGT
CTTCCGGCGACATACGGAAATACGCCTCCGGCTCACCGGAGATATTCACGCAGGGGAAATATCTTTCCCC
CTCCGGCGTGCTTACCACGAAGCCGCACGACTCCGCTGGCGCACATCGCCGGGCGTGCGCCAGAATCGCT
GATTCTGTCTGTGTCATGGGATTTACTGCGAAAGTTTGTTAATGGAAAGGAAGCCGCCAAAGTTGCCGAC
GTTATTGCGGAACTTACAACCGCTCAGGCATTTGCTGCATTTATCCTTCGTGATATCGGACGTTGGCTGG
TCATATTCATCCGCGACAGCCGGACCGCTATAACCGCACTCGTCACCGCGATAGGTCCAGGTGCAGGTGT
TGGCCAGCATGATACGTCCCGGAAAAACAGCGCCATCCGTTTCCGTCGGCGTGGACAGTACAAAGGAGGC
ACTCACCGCGCTCAGTTCGCTGCACTGCTCAATGCGCCAGCGGCTGATCACCTCCTGCTCCGGATCGGCG
TAACTGTTTCCGTTGACGAAGTTCACCGCATCCAGAAAACGGGCGTAAACCTTACGCCGGACCACCGTTC
CGCCGACCAGACTCTGCATATCTTCCGCCATCCCGGTGACCATACCGTACAGGTTAGAAACCGTCAGCGT
GGGGCGCGTACTGGTGCCTTTGCCATTCAGTTCAAAACCGCTCCCCTGAATGGGATACGGCTGATACTGT
CGCCCCTGCCAGGTGACCGGCTCACCTTTTTCGTTCTGCTCATTACAGAAAAAATAACGTTCTCCACCGA
CCTCTGTCAGGTCGATTTCCCAGAGCACCACGCTGGCCGACTGCTCCGCACGGGTGCATTCATTCAGTGT
TTCCTGCCGGATATCCTGCATCAGTTCACCACCTGTTCAAACTCTGCGCTGAACTCAACACGCAGCATAC
TGACCCGCGACGACCATTTTGCGCAGGTCACCTTTATCTGCCGCCACTCATAAGGCGGCGTCCACAGAAA
GGATTTCCAGCCCCCGTGCTCTTCCAGAAACGACTCCAGTACCGTGGCCTCCTCACGGGGGACAGAAAGC
GTCACGCTGTACGTTTTCAGGTTGGCATTCAGCCCGGCAGGCGCTCGCTGAGAATAGCCATCACCAAAGC
GCACCTTTCTTACAGAAGGGACCGAAGCCACATCCATACCGGGTTTCACTTTCCAGCGGAAGGTCTTCAT
CGTCCACCTCCGGAGAACAGGCCACCATCACGCATCTGTGTCTGAATTTCATCACGGGCACCCTTGCGGG
CCATGTCATACACCGCCTTCAGAGCAGCCGGACCTATCTGCCCGTTCGTGCCGTCGTTGTTAATCACCAC
ATGGTTATTCTGCTCAAACGTCCCGGACGCCTGCGACCGGCTGTCTGCCATGCTGCCCGGTGTACCGACA
TAACCGCCGGTGGCATAGCCGCGCATCAGCCGGTAAAGATTCCCCACGCCAATCCGGCTGGTTGCCTCCT
TCGTGAAGACAAACTCACCACGGTGAACAATCCCCGCTGGCTCATATTTGCCGCCGGTTCCCGTAAATCC
TCCGGTTGCAAAATGGAATTTCGCCGCAGCGGCCTGAATGGCTGTACCGCCTGACGCGGATGCGCCGCCA
CCAACAGCCCCGCCAATGGCGCTGCCGATACTCCCGACAATCCCCACCATTGCCTGCTTAAGCAGAATTT
CTGTCATCATGGACAGCACGGAACGGGTGAAGCTGCGCCAGTTCTGCTCACTGCCGGTCAGCATCGCCGC
CATATTCTGTGCAATACCATCAAAGGTCTGCGTGGCTGCACTTTTTACCTGCGACATACTGTCCGTGGCG
CTCTCTTCCCACTCACTCCAGCCGGACTTCAGGCCTGCCATCCAGTTCCCGCGAAGCTGGTCTTCAGCCG
CCCAGGTCTTTTTCTGCTCTGACATGACGTTATTCAGCGCCAGCGGATTATCGCCATACTGTTCCTTCAG
GCGCTGTTCCGTGGCTTCCCGTTCTGCCTGCCGGTCAGTCAGCCCCCGGCTTTTCGCATCAATGGCGGCC
CGTTTTGCCCGTTGCTGCTGTGCGAATTTATCCGCCTGCTGCGCCAGCGCGTTCAGGCGCTCCTGATACG
TAACCTTGTCGCCAAGTGCAGCCAGCTGGCGTTTGTACTCCAGCGTCTCATCTTTATGCGCCAGCAGGGA
TTTCTCCTGTGCAGACAGCTGGCGACGTTGCGCCGCCTCCTCCAGTACCGCGAACTGACTCTCCGCCTTC
CACAAATCCCGGCGCTGCTGGCTGATTTTCTCATTTGCTCCGGCATGCTTCTCCAGCGTCCGGAGTTCTG
CCTGAAGCGTCAGCAGGGCAGCATGAGCACTGTCTTCCTGACGATCGCCCGCAGACACCTTCACGCTGGA
CTGTTTCGGCTTTTTCAGCGTCGCTTCATAATCCTTTTTCGCCGCCGCCATCAGCGTGTTGTAATCCGCC
TGCAGGATTTTCCCGTCTTTCAGTGCCTTGTTCAGTTCTTCCTGACGGGCGGTATATTTCTCCAGCGGCG
TCTGCAGCCGTTCGTAAGCCTTCTGCGCCTCTTCGGTATATTTCAGCCGTGACGCTTCGGTATCGCTCTG
CTGCTGCGCATTTTTGTCCTGTTGAGTCTGCTGCTCAGCCTTCTTTCGGGCGGCTTCAAGCGCAAGACGG
GCCTTTTCACGATCATCCCAGTAACGCGCCCGCGCTTCATCGTTAACAAAATAATCATCCTTGCGCAGAT
TCCAGATGTCGTCTGCTTTCTTATACGCAGCCTCTGCCTTAATCAGCATCTCCTGCGCGGTATCAGGACG
ACCAATATCCAGCACCGCATCCCACATGGATTTGAATGCCCGCGCAGTCCTGTCTGCCCAGGTCTCCAGC
GTGCCCATGTTCTCTTTCAGGCGGCGGGTCTGGTCATCAAACCCTTTCGTTGCGGCCTCGTTCGCCGCCT
GCAATGCCCCGGCTTCATCGCCGGAACGCTGCAACTGAGCAACATACGCAATCTGCTCCGCCGACACGTT
ATGGAACTGGCGAGCCATCGCCGTCAGCCCCGACGTCGGGTCTGTGGTCAGCTTCCCGAAGGCTTCAGCG
ACCTTGTCCACCTCCACGCCGGATGCAGAGGAGAAACGCGCCACACTCTGGCTGATGGACGCAATCTGAG
CCTCACCGCTTACCCCCGCCTTAACCAGTGCGCTGAGTGACTCGCTGGTCTGGTTAAACGTCAGCCCTGC
CGCCTGCCCGGCTCTGGACAGGACCAGCATACGATCTGCCGTCAGTCCCGCCTGATTGCCGGAAAGGACC
AGCGTTTTGTTGAAATCGGACAGGGTTGAGTTGCCCTGATACCAGGCATACGCCAGCGCACCGGTCGCCA
CCGCCAGCGAGGTGGCCCCCACCATCGGCAGGGTGATCGCACCGGCAAGCCCCCTGAACATGGGGATCAT
CCCGCCGAAGGAGTCCTTCACCTGCCCCCCCTGTTGCAGCAGGATCAGCCACGGACTTTGCCCGCCTGCA
AGCTGCGTGGCCACGTCGGTGAACTGTGCAGGCAGCATACGCATGGCGGCTTTATACTGCCCGACGGAAA
TCCCCGCTTTCTGTGCAGCCAGCGCCTGTCGGCTCAGCGACTGTTCAACGACTGCCGCTGTTTTTTTCGC
ATCACTTTCCGTACCAGAAAAATGACGCCTGACTCTGGCCATCTGCTCGTCAAATCTGGCCGCATCCAGA
CTCAAATCAACGACCAGATCGCCTACCGGTTCAGCCATACCGGACTCCTCCTGCGATCCCTTCTGATACT
GTCATCAGCATTACGTCATCCTCCGTCATGTCCGCCACATCCGGGGAAGCGGGGATAACTTCATTCCCGT
CCGGGCCAAAGCGGAC
Features (pLannotate 1.2.2; 26 found; start..end, strand, type, name):
    294..713     -  CDS            G: G_LAMBD - Experimental evidence at protein level: Swiss-Prot protein existence level 1. Promotes tail assembly by creating a scaffold for the tail tube proteins. Tail assembly proteins G and GT probably wrap the linear tape measure protein to create a tail assembly scaffold. This allows the polymerization of the tail tube protein, during which G and GT are released, therefore they are absent in the mature virion. The tail assembly protein GT is produced by a rare -1 ribosomal frameshift. The ratio of translated G/GT is about 20, and this ratio is important for proper tail assembly. From Escher
    732..1469    -  CDS            V: TUBE_LAMBD - Experimental evidence at protein level: Swiss-Prot protein existence level 1. Forms the phage's tail tube composed of 32 hexameric disks. When it encounters the appropriate initiation complex gpM and gpL, it assembles in hexameric rings that stack on top of each others. Multimerization ceases when the correct tail length is achieved through a mechanism dependent on tail terminator protein. From Escherichia phage lambda (Bacteriophage lambda).
   1480..1872    -  CDS            U: TTTP_LAMBD - Experimental evidence at protein level: Swiss-Prot protein existence level 1. Plays an essential role in tail assembly by capping the rapidly polymerizing tail once it has reached its requisite length and serving as the interaction surface for the completion protein. From Escherichia phage lambda (Bacteriophage lambda).
   1872..2447    -  CDS            Z: COMPL_LAMBD - Protein inferred from homology: Swiss-Prot protein existence level 3. Stabilizes the tail structure and acts as a connector between the end of tail and the portal vertex of the capsid. From Escherichia phage lambda (Bacteriophage lambda).
   2462..2809    -  CDS            FII: FII_LAMBD - Experimental evidence at protein level: Swiss-Prot protein existence level 1. Plays a role in virion assembly by joining the head and the tail at the last step of morphogenesis. Six FII proteins probably bind protein W that closes the DNA-filled capsid, as well as the U tail terminator protein of the pre-assembled tail. From Escherichia phage lambda (Bacteriophage lambda).
   2827..3222    -  CDS            Fi: FI_LAMBD - Experimental evidence at protein level: Swiss-Prot protein existence level 1. Stimulates the interaction of procapsid with the terminase- DNA complex, thereby increasing the overall rate of DNA packaging. Before packaging, it likely coats the surface of the procapsid through binding mediated by c-terminal domain. FI presumably dissociates from the capsid once it inflates upon DNA packaging, and is not present in the mature virion. From Escherichia phage lambda (Bacteriophage lambda).
   3267..4289    -  CDS            E: CAPSD_LAMBD - Experimental evidence at protein level: Swiss-Prot protein existence level 1. Assembles to form an icosahedral capsid with a T=7 symmetry. The icosahedral capsid is about 60 nm in diameter and composed of 415 major capsid proteins. The assembly is primed by the interaction between capsid assembly protease and portal dodecamer, and major capsid proteins assemble cooperatively to form the procapsid with the help of capsid scaffolding protein. Major capsid protein forms hexons and pentons of the icosahedron. Viral genomic DNA is packaged into the procapsid through the portal vertex
   4348..4677    -  CDS            D: DECO_LAMBD - Experimental evidence at protein level: Swiss-Prot protein existence level 1. Stabilizes the expansion of the capsid head shell after genome packaging. The packaging of viral genome in the procapsid triggers a dramatic reconfiguration of the capsid shell, expanding from roughly 50nm to 60nm while the capsid thickness decreases. 415 capsid decoration protein molecules cooperatively bind the expanded capsid, thereby stabilizing the mature capsid shell. From Escherichia phage lambda (Bacteriophage lambda).
   4690..4917    -  CDS            C (fragment): SCAF_LAMBD - Experimental evidence at protein level: Swiss-Prot protein existence level 1. Scaffolding protein Nu3 promotes icosahedral procapsid assembly. Acts by binding the major capsid protein gpE and multimerizing in interaction with portal dodecamer, thereby placing gpE in a context facilitating icosahedral procapsid formation. Cleaved by capsid assembly protease C after capsid completion. The cleavages products are evicted from the capsid before or during DNA packaging. From Escherichia phage lambda (Bacteriophage lambda).
   4914..4949    +  misc_feature   MCS (fragment): pUC18/19 multiple cloning site
   4984..5006    -  protein_bind   lac operator (fragment): The lac repressor binds to the lac operator to inhibit transcription in E. coli. This inhibition can be relieved by adding lactose or isopropyl-β-D-thiogalactopyranoside (IPTG). lac repressor encoded by lacI
   5010..5040    -  promoter       lac promoter: promoter for the E. coli lac operon
   5055..5076    -  protein_bind   CAP binding site: CAP binding activates transcription in the presence of cAMP. E. coli catabolite activator protein
   5089..5181    -  CDS            lacI (fragment): lac repressor; lacI; The lac repressor binds to the lac operator to inhibit transcription in E. coli. This inhibition can be relieved by adding lactose or isopropyl-β-D-thiogalactopyranoside (IPTG).
   5364..5952    -  rep_origin     ori: high-copy-number ColE1/pMB1/pBR322/pUC origin of replication
   6123..6983    -  CDS            AmpR: β-lactamase; bla; confers resistance to ampicillin, carbenicillin, and related antibiotics
   6984..7088    -  promoter       AmpR promoter: bla
   7183..7218    +  CDS            rop (fragment): Rop protein, which maintains plasmids at low copy number; rop
   7320..7419    +  misc_feature   bom (fragment): basis of mobility region from pBR322
   7425..7582    -  CDS            lacZα (fragment): LacZα fragment of β-galactosidase; lacZ fragment
   7585..9144    -  CDS            J (fragment): TIPJ_LAMBD - Experimental evidence at protein level: Swiss-Prot protein existence level 1. Attaches the virion to the host receptor LamB, inducing viral DNA ejection. During tail assembly, initiates distal tail tip assembly by interacting with gpI, gpL and gpK. During virus entry to host cell, binds strongly to host LamB in an irreversible attachment. The binding induces structural changes in the tail leading to viral DNA injection through LamB trimeric pore. From Escherichia phage lambda (Bacteriophage lambda).
   9208..9876    -  CDS            I: TIPI_LAMBD - Protein inferred from homology: Swiss-Prot protein existence level 3. Plays a role in distal tail tip complex assembly. The tail tip complex is assembled successively with three tail tip proteins J, one tail tip protein I, one tail tip protein L and one tail tip protein K. The tail tip complex interacts with tail measure protein to initiate tail tube assembly. The formation of the tail tip complex is completed by the addition of tail tip protein M, which is followed by tail tube polymerization. May be excluded form tail tip during maturation and would be absent from virions. From
  10526..11221   -  CDS            L: TIPL_LAMBD - Experimental evidence at protein level: Swiss-Prot protein existence level 1. Part of the distal tail tip complex which plays a role in DNA ejection during entry, and in tail assembly initiation during exit. The tail tip complex is assembled successively with three tail tip proteins J, one tail tip protein I, one tail tip protein L and one tail tip protein K. The tail tip complex interacts with tail measure protein to initiate tail tube assembly. The formation of the tail tip complex is completed by the addition of tail tip protein M, which is followed by tail tube polymerization.
  11224..11550   -  CDS            M: TIPM_LAMBD - Protein inferred from homology: Swiss-Prot protein existence level 3. Part of the distal tail tip which plays a role in DNA ejection during entry, and in tail assembly initiation during exit. May bind tail tip complex associated with tape measure protein and allow tail tube protein polymerization on top of tail tip. From Escherichia phage lambda (Bacteriophage lambda).
  11550..14108   -  CDS            H: TMP_LAMBD - Experimental evidence at protein level: Swiss-Prot protein existence level 1. Serves as a ruler that controls the length of tail by stopping the tail tube polymerization and is probably released from the tail shaft during infection to facilitate DNA translocation into the host cell (PubMed:2150582). Assembles into a multimeric linear form possibly stabilized by the covering tail assembly proteins G and GT (PubMed:23911548). Its C-terminus fixes the tail tip complex (J, I, L, K), thereby forming the tail assembly initiator complex (PubMed:23911548). Tail tube proteins polymerize aro
  14158..315     -  CDS            T (fragment) (across the origin): GT_LAMBD - Experimental evidence at protein level: Swiss-Prot protein existence level 1. Promotes tail assembly by creating a scaffold for the tail tube proteins. Tail assembly proteins G and GT probably wrap the linear tape measure protein to create a tail assembly scaffold. This allows the polymerization of the tail tube protein, during which G and GT are released, therefore they are absent in the mature virion. The tail assembly protein GT is produced by a rare -1 ribosomal frameshift. The ratio of translated G/GT is about 20, and this ratio is important for proper tail assembly. From Esche
