[The description below was written by a language model from this plasmid's Addgene catalogue record and pLannotate feature annotations shown in this document.]
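Description:
pMDW133 is a pUC19-derived bacterial plasmid carrying a large segment of bacteriophage lambda DNA, deposited as a source of lambda sequence for building torsional DNA templates. The backbone contributes the high-copy ColE1/pMB1-type origin and the β-lactamase gene with its own promoter, so the plasmid is maintained in E. coli under ampicillin selection. An 11,552 bp fragment of lambda cI857 Sam7 DNA, taken from commercially supplied phage DNA, was inserted by restriction cloning between the BamHI and KpnI sites of the polylinker, removing 12 bp of the backbone. The sequenced plasmid totals 14,226 nt, which matches backbone plus insert.

The annotated sequence shows that the insert is a contiguous stretch of the lambda late morphogenetic region. It runs from a fragment of the C/Nu3 scaffolding gene through the head genes D, E, Fi and FII. It then continues through the tail genes Z, U, V, G, T, H, M, L and I, and ends in a partial J tail-tip gene. It interrupts the pUC lacZα region, leaving fragments of the multiple cloning site and lacZα at the two junctions. The lac promoter, lac operator and CAP binding site lie next to one end of the insert. The record lists Plac as the promoter and "bacterial expression" as the vector type. However, the stated purpose gives no indication that the phage proteins are meant to be expressed, and the lambda sequence appears to serve simply as a long, well-characterised stretch of DNA. The record does not explain how the fragment is converted into torsionally constrained templates.
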