Addgene plasmid #227248: pMDW133
Purpose: Lambda DNA for torsional templates
Depositing lab: Michelle Wang. Depositing organization: Cornell University.
Backbone
  Vector backbone: pUC19
  Backbone manufacturer: New England Biolabs
  Backbone size w/o insert (bp): 2686
  Modifications to backbone: 12bp removed by enzyme digestion
  Vector type: Bacterial Expression
Growth in bacteria
  Bacterial resistance: Ampicillin, 100 μg/mL
  Growth temperature: 37°C
  Growth strain: DH5alpha
  Copy number: High Copy
Gene/Insert
  Gene/Insert name: Lambda DNA
  Species: Escherichia coli bacteriophage (Bacteriophage lambda cI857 Sam7
  Insert size (bp): 11552
  Promoter: Plac
  Cloning method: Restriction Enzyme; 5′ cloning site BamHI-HF (unknown if destroyed); 3′ cloning site KpnI-HF (unknown if destroyed)
  Sequencing primers: 5′ no primers used; 3′ no primers used
Resource information
  A portion of this plasmid was derived from a plasmid made by: New England Biolabs (NEB-Item#N3011S). The phage is isolated from the heat-inducible lysogen E.coli l cI857 S7. The DNA is isolated from the purified phage by phenol extraction and dialyzed against 10 mM Tris-HCl (pH 8.0), 1 mM EDTA.
Terms and licenses: Academic/Nonprofit Terms; Industry Terms: Not Available to Industry
How to cite: pMDW133 was a gift from Michelle Wang (Addgene plasmid # 227248 ; http://n2t.net/addgene:227248 ; RRID:Addgene_227248)
